>Addgene plasmid #160651 | pGS_128 | addgene full sequence | sequence record 319714 | Addgene NGS Result
ATGTCTGCCCCTAAGTTACCAATAGATAGCGGTTTAATATAAGGTTTCAACAAGAAATATTTTGTGAAAA
TCAAAAGTTAATAGTTTCACTGTCGAAAATATGAAAGTTTAAGTTTTCAGTTCATCCCATTGTAGTTATC
AAATTTCTGTGTTTCCCGTATATGTGTGCTCTGTATTCATCGCTATCTTGAAACTGGTTATGATCGTTGC
GCATGTGACCTGTATCGCTCAAAAGAGCCCGGCACCGGTACCGGGCAAAAGCCCCTAGCAAGCTAAAATG
ATTCAACTTTCGTAGTAATTTGTTCAACCGGTCACAGTAAAGTCAATGACTAACTTTTGAATCGAGGATG
TATTTCCAATTGAAAGCAATGTATATATAAACCATTGTGTTGAAGCTTGTCTTACAGTTTTCTTGTATCC
TCCCATTGTTCATATAGTACTTAAAGTACCATAATCCTTAAAGAACAAACTTGAAAGAGAATACACTATA
CACAACTAATAAATAAAGAATAATCATGGCTGTGACCAAGACAATTGTAGTTCTACCAGGTGACCATGTT
GGTCAAGAAATCACTGAAGAGGCCATTAAAGTTTTAAATGCTATTCAGGAATGTCGTCCAGACAAGGTCA
ATTTCAAGTTTGATCATCATTTGATCGGTGGTGCTGCAATTGATGCCACTGGTGTTCCATTACCAGACGA
AGCTTTGGAGGCCTCTAAGAAAGCTGATGCCGTGCTTCTGGGTGCTGTTGGTGGTCCAAAATGGGGTACT
GGCGCTGTCAGACCAGAACAAGGTCTTTTGAAAATCCGTAAGGAGTTGCAATTGTATGCTAATCTAAGAC
CATGTAATTTTGCATCTGATTCCTTACTAGATCTATCGCCATTGAAGCCTGAAATTGCAAGAGGTACAGA
TTTCGTCGTTGTTAGAGAACTAGTGGGTGGTATTTATTTCGGGGAGAGAAAAGAAGATGAAGGTGATGGT
GTCGCCTGGGATAGCGAAAAGTATTCTGTGCCCGAAGTTCAAAGAATCACTAGAATGGCTGCTTTCATGG
CTCTGCAACACAACCCACCTTTACCTATTTGGTCTCTAGATAAAGCCAACGTTCTAGCATCATCAAGATT
ATGGAGAAAAACAGTGGAAGAGACGATTAAGAATGAATTCCCACAATTGACTGTTCAACATCAATTGATT
GATTCCGCTGCTATGATCTTGGTTAAGAACCCAACTCATCTAAATGGTATTATTATCACAAACAATATGT
TTGGTGATATTATCTCCGATGAAGCCTCCGTGATCCCAGGTTCGTTAGGATTACTTCCATCTGCCTCCTT
GGCATCTCTTCCAGATAAGAATACGGCATTTGGTTTATATGAGCCATGTCATGGCTCTGCTCCAGACTTA
CCAAAGGGAAAGGTTAACCCCGTAGCAACAATCCTATCTGCTGCTATGATGTTGAAGTTGTCTCTGGACC
TGTTCGAAGAAGGTGAAATTATAGAACAAGCAGTCAAGAAAGTGTTGGATTCTGGTATCAGAACAGCGGA
TCTAAAGGGTACCAACTCTACTACTGAGGTCGGTGATGCAGTAGCGAAAGCTGTCAGGGAACTATTAGCT
TAGACTTAGTAGATGTACAGTTGCATACATAAGTCTGAACAGAAAGAAGTAAATATCATATCTAGTTCGG
TTTAGAAATCAGTGACTATATTGGTTTTGACCAGATCGCAATCCTTGCAAGCATTTAGTAATGACTATCA
AACCGGTGAATCATCTGATAAGGCTATATTAGCTTGTGCATTCGCATGTATCGGGAAACGAACGGTACCG
GCCCTTATATTGAATTTTCAAAAATTCTTACTTTTTTTTTGGATGGACGCAAAGAAGTTTAATAATCATA
TTACATGGCATTACCACCATATACATATCCATATACATATCCATATCTAATCTTACTTATATGTTGTGGA
AATGTAAAGAGCCCCATTATCTTAGCCTAAAAAAACCTTCTCTTTGGAACTTTCAGTAATACGCTTAACT
GCTCATTGCTATATTGAAGTGCGGCCGCGTGGGCGTGCGTGGGCGGGCGTGGGCGTGCGTGGGCGGGCGT
GGGCGTGCGTGGGCGTCTAGACCGTGCGTCCTCGTCTTCACCGGTCGCGTTCCTGAAACGCAGATGTGCC
TAATGCCGCACTGCTCCGAACAATAAAGATTCTACAATACTAGCTTTTATGGTTATGAAGAGGAAAAATT
GGCAGTAACCTGGCCCCACAAACCTTCAAATTAACGAATCAAATTAACAACCATAGGATGATAATGCGAT
TAGTTTTTTAGCCTTATTTCTGGGGTAATTAATCAGCGAAGCGATGATTTTTGATCTATTAACAGATATA
TAAATGGAAAAGCTGCATAACCACTTTAACTAATACTTTCAACATTTTCAGTTTGTATTACTTCTTATTC
AAATGTCATAAAAGTATCAACAAAAAATTGTTAATATACCTCTATACTTTAACGTCAAGGAGAAAAAACT
ATACTCGAGTAACAAAATGTTTTTCAACAGACTAAGCGCTGGCAAGCTGCTGGTACCACTCTCCGTGGTC
CTGTACGCCCTTTTCGTGGTAATATTACCTTTACAGAATTCTTTCCACTCCTCCAATGTTTTAGTTAGAG
GTAAGGTGGAGCAAGCGGTGGAGACAGAGCCGGAGCCCGAGCTGCGCCAGCAGACCGAGTGGCAGAGCGG
CCAGCGCTGGGAACTGGCACTGGGTCGCTTTTGGGATTACCTGCGCTGGGTGCAGACACTGTCTGAGCAG
GTGCAGGAGGAGCTGCTCAGCTCCCAGGTCACCCAGGAACTGAGGGCGCTGATGGACGAGACCATGAAGG
AGTTGAAGGCCTACAAATCGGAACTGGAGGAACAACTGACCCCGGTGGCGGAGGAGACGCGGGCACGGCT
GTCCAAGGAGCTGCAGGCGGCGCAGGCCCGGCTGGGCGCGGACATGGAGGACGTGTGCGGCCGCCTGGTG
CAGTACCGCGGCGAGGTGCAGGCCATGCTCGGCCAGAGCACCGAGGAGCTGCGGGTGCGCCTCGCCTCCC
ACCTGCGCAAGCTGCGTAAGCGGCTCCTCCGCGATGCCGATGACCTGCAGAAGCGCCTGGCAGTGTACCA
GGCCGGGGCCCGCGAGGGCGCCGAGCGCGGCCTCAGCGCCATCCGCGAGCGCCTGGGGCCCCTGGTGGAA
CAGGGCCGCGTGCGGGCCGCCACTGTGGGCTCCCTGGCCGGCCAGCCGCTACAGGAGCGGGCCCAGGCCT
GGGGCGAGCGGCTGCGCGCGCGGATGGAGGAGATGGGCAGCCGGACCCGCGACCGCCTGGACGAGGTGAA
GGAGCAGGTGGCGGAGGTGCGCGCCAAGCTGGAGGAGCAGGCCCAGCAGATACGCCTGCAGGCCGAGGCC
TTCCAGGCCCGCCTCAAGAGCTGGTTCGAGCCCCTGGTGGAAGACATGCAGCGCCAGTGGGCCGGGCTGG
TGGAGAAGGTGCAGGCTGCCGTGGGCACCAGCGCCGCCCCTGTGCCCAGCGACAATCACTGATAACCGCG
GTGGAGCTCTAAGCAAATAGCTAAATTATATACGAATTAATATTATGATTAAGTGTTTACGTGAGTGCGA
TATTTTTATTACTATCTTATACAGTTGTATATACTCTATAAAATGAGTTGTCTATTAATTAACGCGATGA
ATGCTTTCTGGGTTTACCTCTCCAACAACTCTAGTTTACTTCTCAATACATTCAATTGTATTTGATTTGT
CAATACTTCATCATTAATCAATTCTATAGTTTTGTTTTTCTCGTTTATTTCCAAATTTAATGCATCAATT
TTATTATTCAATTTGTCGTTGATTTTGGTTAATGATTTTATGGTTTGATCTCTGGCATTGATTGTTTGTG
TTAGTTTTTCATTATTGATAATTAAATTATTTAAGTTAGTTATCAACTCGGTGTTTTCAAGTTTCAAGTT
TTCAATTTCTTTAGAGTTTATTAGATTTGTCAAAGTTTCTGAATTGCTTGATTGGTCCTGTAGAAGAGTA
TTTGTTGTTGTGGATAATTGATTCAATTTTTGAGACAATTGCTGGAAGGCGTTGAAATATCTAGCATCAA
TCTCATGGTTTTTTTCCCGAGAGTCTCGTAGATTCAATTGTTTTAATATATCTTGGGACCACTCTTGATT
TGAACTCATGGAAATTAAACTGGGTGTTGTGTTGTGGTGTAATGATTGTACCCCCTTTGCTTATAATTGT
GTGGCCACCGAAGTCGGTGATGCTGTCGCCGAAGAAGTTAAGAAAATCCTTGCTTAAAAAGATTCTCTTT
TTTTATGATATTTGTACATAAACTTTATAAATGAAATTCATAATAGAAACGACACGAAATTACAAAATGG
AATATGTTCATAGGGTAGACGAAACTATATACGCAATCTACATACATTTATCAAGAAGGAGAAAAAGGAG
GATGTAAAGGAATACAGGTAAGCAAATTGATACTAATGGCTCAACGTGATAAGGAAAAAGAATTGCACTT
TAACATTAATATTGACAAGGAGGAGGGCACCACACAAAAAGTTAGGTGTAACAGAAAATCATGAAACTAT
GATTCCTAATTTATATATTGGAGGATTTTCTCTAAAAAAAAAAAAATACAACAAATAAAAAACACTCAAT
GACCTGACCATTTGATGGAGTTTAAGTCAATACCTCCTTGAACCATTTCCCATAATGGTGAAAGTTCCCT
CAAGAATTTTACTCTGTCAGAAACGGCCTTAACGACGTAGGCCGGCCATTTAAATGTTTAAACGGCCACG
CTGGCCCCCTATAGTGAGTCGTATTACAATTCACTGGCCGTCGTTTTACAACGTCGTGACTGGGAAAACC
CTGGCGTTACCCAACTTAATCGCCTTGCAGCACATCCCCCTTTCGCCAGCTGGCGTAATAGCGAAGAGGC
CCGCACCGATCGCCCTTCCCAACAGTTGCGCAGCCTGAATGGCGAATGG
[124 nt withheld, positions 5020-5143]
C
[91 nt withheld, positions 5145-5235]
A
[49 nt withheld, positions 5237-5285]
CCTTTGACGTTGGAGTCCACGTTCTTT
[37 nt withheld, positions 5313-5349]
ACCCTATCTCGGTCTATTCTTTTGATTTATAAGGGATTTTGCCGATTTCGGCCTATTGGTTAAAAAATGA
GCTGATTTAACAAAAATTTAACGCGAATTTTAACAAAATATTAACGCTTACAATTTCCTGATGCGGTATT
TTCTCCTTACGCATCTGTGCGGTATTTCACACCGCATAGGGTAATAACTGATATAATTAAATTGAAGCTC
TAATTTGTGAGTTTAGTATTAGGATCTCTACCCTTGGCGAAAAGTCCTCTGCCAACAATGATGATATCTG
ATCCACCACTTACAACTTCGTCGACGGTTCTGTACTGCTGACCCAATATGCGTATATATACCAATCTAAG
TCTGTGCTCCTTCCTTCGTTCTTCCTTCTGTTCGGAGATTACCGAATCAAAAAAATTTCAAGGAAACCGA
AATCAAAAAAAAGAATAAAAAAAAAATGATGAATTGAAAAGGTGGTATGGTGCACTCTCAGTACAATCTG
CTCTGATGCCGCATAGTTAAGCCAGCCCCGACACCCGCCAACACCCGCTGACGCGCCCTGACGGGCTTGT
CTGCTCCCGGCATCCGCTTACAGACAAGCTGTGACCGTCTCCGGGAGCTGCATGTGTCAGAGGTTTTCAC
CGTCATCACCGAAACGCGCGAGACGAAAGGGCCTCGTGATACGCCTATTTTTATAGGTTAATGTCATGAT
AATAATGGTTTCTTAGACGTCGGCGCGCCGAGGACGTCAGGTGGCACTTTTCGGGGAAATGTGCGCGGAA
CCCCTATTTGTTTATTTTTCTAAATACATTCAAATATGTATCCGCTCATGAGACAATAACCCTGATAAAT
GCTTCAATAATATTGAAAAAGGAAGAGTATGAGTATTCAACATTTCCGTGTCGCCCTTATTCCCTTTTTT
GCGGCATTTTGCCTTCCTGTTTTTGCTCACCCAGAAACGCTGGTGAAAGTAAAAGATGCTGAAGATCAGT
TGGGTGCACGAGTGGGTTACATCGAACTGGATCTCAACAGCGGTAAGATCCTTGAGAGTTTTCGCCCCGA
AGAACGTTTTCCAATGATGAGCACTTTTAAAGTTCTGCTATGTGGCGCGGTATTATCCCGTATTGACGCC
GGGCAAGAGCAACTCGGTCGCCGCATACACTATTCTCAGAATGACTTGGTTGAGTACTCACCAGTCACAG
AAAAGCATCTTACGGATGGCATGACAGTAAGAGAATTATGCAGTGCTGCCATAACCATGAGTGATAACAC
TGCGGCCAACTTACTTCTGACAACGATCGGAGGACCGAAGGAGCTAACCGCTTTTTTGCACAACATGGGG
GATCATGTAACTCGCCTTGATCGTTGGGAACCGGAGCTGAATGAAGCCATACCAAACGACGAGCGTGACA
CCACGATGCCTGTAGCAATGGCAACAACGTTGCGCAAACTATTAACTGGCGAACTACTTACTCTAGCTTC
CCGGCAACAATTAATAGACTGGATGGAGGCGGATAAAGTTGCAGGACCACTTCTGCGCTCGGCCCTTCCG
GCTGGCTGGTTTATTGCTGATAAATCTGGAGCCGGTGAGCGTGGGTCTCGCGGTATCATTGCAGCACTGG
GGCCAGATGGTAAGCCCTCCCGTATCGTAGTTATCTACACGACGGGGAGTCAGGCAACTATGGATGAACG
AAATAGACAGATCGCTGAGATAGGTGCCTCACTGATTAAGCATTGGTAACTGTCAGACCAAGTTTACTCA
TATATACTTTAGATTGATTTAAAACTTCATTTTTAATTTAAAAGGATCTAGGTGAAGATCCTTTTTGATA
ATCTCATGACCAAAATCCCTTAACGTGAGTTTTCGTTCCACTGAGCGTCAGACCCCGTAGAAAAGATCAA
AGGATCTTCTTGAGATCCTTTTTTTCTGCGCGTAATCTGCTGCTTGCAAACAAAAAAACCACCGCTACCA
GCGGTGGTTTGTTTGCCGGATCAAGAGCTACCAACTCTTTTTCCGAAGGTAACTGGCTTCAGCAGAGCGC
AGATACCAAATACTGTTCTTCTAGTGTAGCCGTAGTTAGGCCACCACTTCAAGAACTCTGTAGCACCGCC
TACATACCTCGCTCTGCTAATCCTGTTACCAGTGGCTGCTGCCAGTGGCGATAAGTCGTGTCTTACCGGG
TTGGACTCAAGACGATAGTTACCGGATAAGGCGCAGCGGTCGGGCTGAACGGGGGGTTCGTGCACACAGC
CCAGCTTGGAGCGAACGACCTACACCGAACTGAGATACCTACAGCGTGAGCTATGAGAAAGCGCCACGCT
TCCCGAAGGGAGAAAGGCGGACAGGTATCCGGTAAGCGGCAGGGTCGGAACAGGAGAGCGCACGAGGGAG
CTTCCAGGGGGAAACGCCTGGTATCTTTATAGTCCTGTCGGGTTTCGCCACCTCTGACTTGAGCGTCGAT
TTTTGTGATGCTCGTCAGGGGGGCGGAGCCTATGGAAAAACGCCAGCAACGCGGCCTTTTTACGGTTCCT
GGCCTTTTGCTGGCCTTTTGCTCACATGTTCTTTCCTGCGTTATCCCCTGATTCTGTGGATAACCGTATT
ACCGCCTTTGAGTGAGCTGATACCGCTCGCCGCAGCCGAACGACCGAGCGCAGCGAGTCAGTGAGCGAGG
AAGCGGAAGAGCGCCCAATACGCAAACCGCCTCTCCCCGCGCGTTGGCCGATTCATTAATGCAGCTGGCA
CGACAGGTTTCCCGACTGGAAAGCGGGCAGTGAGCGCAACGCAATTAATGTGAGTTAGCTCACTCATTAG
GCACCCCAGGCTTTACACTTTATGCTTCCGGCTCGTATGTTGTGTGGAATTGTGAGCGGATAACAATTTC
ACACAGGAAACAGCTATGACCATGATTACGCCAAGCTCGGAATTAACCCTCACTAAAGGGAACAAAAGCT
GGGCCGGCCATTTAAATGTTTAAACGGCCACGCTGGCCGAGGAGAACTTCTAGTATATCTACATACCTAA
TATTATTGCCTTATTAAAAATGGAATCCCAACGATTACATCAAAATCCACATTCTCTTCAAAATCAATTG
TCCTGTACTTCCTTGTTCATGTGTGTTCAAAAACGTTATATTTATAGGATAATTATACTCTATTTCTCAA
CAAGTAATTGGTTGTTTGGCCGAGCGGTCTAAGGCGCCTGATTCAAGAAATATCTTGACCGCAGTTAACT
GTGGGAATACTCAGGTATCGTAAGATGCAAGAGTTCGAATCTCTTAGCAACCATTATTTTTTTCCTCAAC
ATAACGAGAACACACAGGGGCGCTATCGCACAGAATCAAATTCGATGACTGGAAATTTTTTGTTAATTTC
AGAGGTCGCCTGACGCATATACCTTTTTCAACTGAAAAATTGGGAGAAAAAGGAAAGGTGAGAGCGCCGG
AACCGGCTTTTCATATAGAATAGAGAAGCGTTCATGACTAAATGCTTGCATCACAATACTTGAAGTTGAC
AATATTATTTAAGGACCTATTGTTTTTTCCAATAGGTGGTTAGCAATCGTCTTACTTTCTAACTTTTCTT
ACCTTTTACATTTCAGCAATATATATATATATATTTCAAGGATATACCATTCTA
Features (pLannotate 1.2.2; 25 found; start..end, strand, type, name):
    516..1610    +  CDS            LEU2: LEU3_YEAST - Experimental evidence at protein level: Swiss-Prot protein existence level 1. Catalyzes the oxidation of 3-carboxy-2-hydroxy-4- methylpentanoate (3-isopropylmalate) to 3-carboxy-4-methyl-2- oxopentanoate. The product decarboxylates to 4-methyl-2 oxopentanoate. From Saccharomyces cerevisiae (strain ATCC 204508 / S288c) (Baker's yeast).
   1839..2050    +  promoter       GAL10 promoter (fragment): S. cerevisiae GAL10; inducible promoter, regulated by Gal4
   2122..2512    +  promoter       GAL1 promoter (fragment): S. cerevisiae GAL1; inducible promoter, regulated by Gal4
   2537..2662    +  CDS            KAR2 (fragment): BIP_YEAST - Also known as GRP78 From Saccharomyces cerevisiae (strain ATCC 204508 / S288c) (Baker's yeast).
   2657..3559    +  CDS            APOE (fragment): APOE_HUMAN - Experimental evidence at protein level: Swiss-Prot protein existence level 1. (Microbial infection) Through its interaction with HCV envelope glycoprotein E2, participates in the attachment of HCV to HSPGs and other receptors (LDLr, VLDLr, and SR-B1) on the cell surface and to the assembly, maturation and infectivity of HCV viral particles (PubMed:25122793, PubMed:29695434). This interaction is probably promoted via the up-regulation of cellular autophagy by the virus (PubMed:29695434). From Homo sapiens (Human).
   4275..4327    +  CDS            LEU2 (fragment): 3-isopropylmalate dehydrogenase, required for leucine biosynthesis; S. cerevisiae LEU2; yeast auxotrophic marker
   4689..4799    -  CDS            NFS1 (fragment): NFS1_YEAST - Also known as SPL1 From Saccharomyces cerevisiae (strain ATCC 204508 / S288c) (Baker's yeast).
   4838..4856    -  promoter       T7 promoter: promoter for bacteriophage T7 RNA polymerase
   4859..5016    +  CDS            lacZα (fragment): LacZα fragment of β-galactosidase; lacZ fragment
   5020..5448    +  rep_origin     f1 ori (sequence partly withheld): f1 bacteriophage origin of replication; arrow indicates direction of (+) strand synthesis
   5476..5527    -  misc_feature   bom (fragment): basis of mobility region from pBR322
   5583..5675    -  CDS            URA3 (fragment): PYRF_YEAST - Experimental evidence at protein level: Swiss-Prot protein existence level 1. From Saccharomyces cerevisiae (strain ATCC 204508 / S288c) (Baker's yeast).
   5675..5807    -  promoter       URA3 promoter (fragment): S. cerevisiae URA3
   5815..5864    -  misc_feature   bom (fragment): basis of mobility region from pBR322
   5966..6001    -  CDS            rop (fragment): Rop protein, which maintains plasmids at low copy number; rop
   6113..6217    +  promoter       AmpR promoter: bla
   6218..7078    +  CDS            AmpR: β-lactamase; bla; confers resistance to ampicillin, carbenicillin, and related antibiotics
   7249..7837    +  rep_origin     ori: high-copy-number ColE1/pMB1/pBR322/pUC origin of replication
   8020..8112    +  CDS            lacI (fragment): lac repressor; lacI; The lac repressor binds to the lac operator to inhibit transcription in E. coli. This inhibition can be relieved by adding lactose or isopropyl-β-D-thiogalactopyranoside (IPTG).
   8125..8146    +  protein_bind   CAP binding site: CAP binding activates transcription in the presence of cAMP. E. coli catabolite activator protein
   8161..8191    +  promoter       lac promoter: promoter for the E. coli lac operon
   8199..8215    +  protein_bind   lac operator: The lac repressor binds to the lac operator to inhibit transcription in E. coli. This inhibition can be relieved by adding lactose or isopropyl-β-D-thiogalactopyranoside (IPTG). lac repressor encoded by lacI
   8260..8278    +  promoter       T3 promoter: promoter for bacteriophage T3 RNA polymerase
   8349..8426    +  CDS            YO192_YEAST (fragment): Experimental evidence at protein level: Swiss-Prot protein existence level 1. From Saccharomyces cerevisiae (strain ATCC 204508 / S288c) (Baker's yeast).
   8566..8973    +  promoter       LEU2 promoter: S. cerevisiae LEU2
