[The description below was written by a language model from this plasmid's Addgene catalogue record and pLannotate feature annotations shown in this document.]
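Description:
pGS_128 is a yeast expression plasmid of about 9 kb, built on the pNH605 backbone, that produces human apolipoprotein E, e3 allele (APOE3), in Saccharomyces cerevisiae. In E. coli it is maintained as a high-copy plasmid through a ColE1/pUC-type origin and selected with ampicillin via the β-lactamase gene. An f1 origin, a lac promoter/operator with a lacZα remnant, and flanking T3 and T7 promoters are carried over from the cloning-vector scaffold. Selection in yeast relies on the LEU2 auxotrophic marker, which is annotated with its own promoter. The feature table shows no yeast replication origin (2μ or CEN/ARS). It does show an additional LEU2 fragment and neighbouring NFS1 sequence downstream of the expression cassette. This arrangement is consistent with an integrating vector targeted to the LEU2 locus, although the record does not state this explicitly.

The payload is an approximately 1 kb insert, assembled by Gibson cloning, in which the signal sequence of the yeast ER chaperone Kar2 is fused to the N-terminus of the APOE coding region. This directs the human protein into the yeast secretory pathway. According to the catalogue entry, the original GAL1 promoter was replaced with the pZ β-estradiol-inducible promoter. The automated annotation labels the upstream region as GAL10 and GAL1 promoter fragments, probably because the engineered promoter retains GAL1-derived sequence. Such promoters normally depend on an estradiol-responsive synthetic transcription factor, which is not annotated on this plasmid and would presumably be supplied by the host strain. The construct allows hormone-controlled APOE3 expression in yeast, and the associated publication concerns how APOE4 disrupts intracellular lipid homeostasis.
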