Addgene plasmid #160651: pGS_128
Purpose: Expresses Human APOE3 with a yeast secretory signal peptide under the control of a beta-estradiol inducible promoter
Depositing lab: Susan Lindquist & Li-Huei Tsai. Depositing organization: Whitehead Institute for Biomedical Research. Publication: APOE4 disrupts intracellular lipid homeostasis in human iPSC-derived glia. Sienski G, Narayan P, Bonner JM, Kory N, Boland S, Arczewska AA, Ralvenius WT, Akay L, Lockshin E, He L, Milo B, Graziosi A, Baru V, Lewis CA, Kellis M, Sabatini DM, Tsai LH, Lindquist S. Sci Transl Med. 2021 Mar 3;13(583). pii: 13/583/eaaz4564. doi: 10.1126/scitranslmed.aaz4564. PubMed 33658354.
Backbone
  Vector backbone: pNH605
  Backbone size w/o insert (bp): 7913
  Total vector size (bp): 8970
  Modifications to backbone: GAL1 promoter replaced with pZ estradiol-inducible promoter
  Vector type: Yeast Expression
  Selectable markers: LEU2
Growth in bacteria
  Bacterial resistance: Ampicillin, 100 μg/mL
  Growth temperature: 37°C
  Growth strain: DH5alpha
  Copy number: High Copy
Gene/Insert
  Gene/Insert name: Apolipoprotein E e3 (alt name: APOE3)
  Species: H. sapiens (human)
  Insert size (bp): 1023
  Mutation: e3 allele
  Entrez Gene: APOE (a.k.a. AD2, APO-E, ApoE4, LDLCQ5, LPG)
  Promoter: pZ estradiol inducible promoter
  Tag / fusion protein: Kar2 signal sequence
  Cloning method: Gibson Cloning
  Sequencing primers: 5′ AATATACCTCTATACTTTAACGTC; 3′ atttagctatttgcttagagctcc
Terms and licenses: Academic/Nonprofit Terms; Industry Terms: Not Available to Industry
How to cite: pGS_128 was a gift from Susan Lindquist & Li-Huei Tsai (Addgene plasmid # 160651 ; http://n2t.net/addgene:160651 ; RRID:Addgene_160651)
